>Addgene plasmid #26609 | pGEX-2T FRB R2109A | addgene partial sequence | sequence record 32826 | 26609 with pGEX5'
CGTGGATCCGAGCTGATCCGAGTGGCCATCCTCTGGCATGAGATGTGGCATGAAGGCCTGGAAGAGGCAT
CTCGTTTGTACTTTGGGGAAAGGAACGTGAAAGGCATGTTTGAGGTGCTGGAGCCCTTGCATGCTATGAT
GGAACGGGGCCCCCAGACTCTGAAGGAAACATCCTTTAATCAGGCCTATGGTCGAGATTTAATGGAGGCC
CAAGAGTGGTGCAGGAAGTACATGAAATCAGGGAATGTCAAGGACCTCACCCAAGCCTGGGACCTCTATT
ATCATGTGTTCGCACGAATCTCAAAGCAGTAGAATTCATCGTGACTGACTGACGATCTGCCTCGCGCGTT
TCGGTGATGACGGTGAAAACCTCTGACACATGCAGCTCCCGGAGACGGTCACAGCTTGTCTGTAAGCGGA
TGCCGGGAGCAGACAAGCCCGTCAGGGCGCGTCAGCGGGTGTTGGCGGGTGTCGGGGCGCAGCCATGACC
CAGTCACGTAGCGATAGCGGAGTGTATAATTCTTGAAGACGAAAGGGCCTCGTGATACGCCTATTTTTAT
AGGTTAATGTCATGATAATAATGGTTTCTTAGACGTCAGGTGGCACTTTTCGGGGAAATGTGCGCGGAAC
CCCTATTTGTTTATTTTTCTAAATACATTCAAATATGTATCCGCTCATGAGACAATAACCCTGATAAATG
CTTCAATAATATTGAAAAAGGAAGAGTATGAGTATTCAACATTTCCGTGTCGCCCTTATTCCCTTTTTTG
CGGCATTTTGCCTTCCTGTTTTTGCTCACCCAGAAACGCTGGTGAAAGTAAAAGATGCTGAAGATCAGTT
GGGTGCACGAGTGGGTTACATCGAACTGGATCTCAACAGCGGTAAGATCCTTGAGAG
