[The description below was written by a language model from this plasmid's Addgene catalogue record.]
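Description:
pGEX-2T FRB R2109A is a bacterial expression plasmid built on the commercial pGEX-2T backbone (about 4.9 kb without insert), designed to produce a glutathione S-transferase fusion protein in E. coli. It is maintained as a high-copy plasmid under ampicillin selection. No feature table accompanies the record, so the promoter and origin are not explicitly listed. pGEX-series vectors generally drive expression from the IPTG-inducible tac promoter, carry lacI for repression, and in the 2T version place a thrombin cleavage site between GST and the cloned fragment, allowing the tag to be removed after purification.

The insert is a roughly 300 bp fragment of human mTOR (also known as FRAP or RAFT1) encoding only the FKBP12-rapamycin-binding (FRB) domain, residues 2015–2114, cloned between BamHI and EcoRI sites that both remain intact. It is fused in frame behind the backbone's N-terminal GST tag and carries a single point substitution, R2109A. The FRB domain is the region of mTOR that is bound by the FKBP12-rapamycin complex.

The construct is suited to producing recombinant GST-FRB mutant protein that can be captured on glutathione resin for pull-down or in vitro binding assays, most naturally in comparison with the wild-type domain or other FRB point mutants. The associated publication concerns the requirement of the FRB domain for mTOR kinase activity and G1 progression. The record itself does not state the specific functional effect of the R2109A change.
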