Addgene plasmid #26609: pGEX-2T FRB R2109A
Depositing lab: Jie Chen. Depositing organization: University of Illinois at Urbana-Champaign. Publication: The FKBP12-rapamycin-binding domain is required for FKBP12-rapamycin-associated protein kinase activity and G1 progression. Vilella-Bach M, Nuzzi P, Fang Y, Chen J. J Biol Chem. 1999 Feb 12. 274(7):4266-72. 10.1074/jbc.274.7.4266 PubMed 9933627.
Backbone
  Vector backbone: pGEX-2T
  Backbone manufacturer: GE Healthcare
  Backbone size w/o insert (bp): 4900
  Vector type: Bacterial Expression
Growth in bacteria
  Bacterial resistance: Ampicillin, 100 μg/mL
  Growth temperature: 37°C
  Growth strain: DH5alpha
  Copy number: High Copy
Gene/Insert
  Gene/Insert name: mTOR
  Species: H. sapiens (human)
  Insert size (bp): 300
  Mutation: FRB domain only (aa 2015-2114); R2109A
  GenBank ID: NM_004958
  Entrez Gene: MTOR (a.k.a. FRAP, FRAP1, FRAP2, RAFT1, RAPT1, SKS)
  Tag / fusion protein: GST (N terminal on backbone)
  Cloning method: Restriction Enzyme; 5′ cloning site BamHI (not destroyed); 3′ cloning site EcoRI (not destroyed)
  Sequencing primers: 5′ pGEX-5; 3′ pGEX-3
Terms and licenses: Academic/Nonprofit Terms; Industry Terms: Not Available to Industry
How to cite: pGEX-2T FRB R2109A was a gift from Jie Chen (Addgene plasmid # 26609 ; http://n2t.net/addgene:26609 ; RRID:Addgene_26609)
